Addgene plasmid #109669: p3E-rab14l
Purpose: Multisite gateway vector for 3' tagging with rab14l
Depositing lab: Rob Parton. Depositing organization: University of Queensland, Institute for Molecular Bioscience. Publication: In vivo cell biological screening identifies an endocytic capture mechanism for T-tubule formation. Hall TE, Martel N, Ariotti N, Xiong Z, Lo HP, Ferguson C, Rae J, Lim YW, Parton RG. Nat Commun. 2020 Jul 24;11(1):3711. doi: 10.1038/s41467-020-17486-w. PubMed 32709891.
Backbone
  Vector backbone: pDONR p2R-p3
  Vector type: Zebrafish plasmids
Growth in bacteria
  Bacterial resistance: Kanamycin, 50 μg/mL
  Growth temperature: 37°C
  Growth strain: DH5alpha
  Copy number: High Copy
Gene/Insert
  Gene/Insert name: rab14l
  Species: D. rerio (zebrafish)
  Entrez Gene: rab14l (a.k.a. zgc:63643)
  Cloning method: Gateway Cloning
Terms and licenses: Academic/Nonprofit Terms; Industry Terms: Not Available to Industry
How to cite: p3E-rab14l was a gift from Rob Parton (Addgene plasmid # 109669 ; http://n2t.net/addgene:109669 ; RRID:Addgene_109669)
