[The description below was written by a language model from this plasmid's Addgene catalogue record, the feature table of its GenBank file and pLannotate feature annotations shown in this document.]
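Description:
p3E-rab14l is a 3,292 bp 3′ entry clone for the multisite Gateway system, built in the pDONR P2R-P3 backbone and catalogued among zebrafish plasmids. It is maintained in E. coli at high copy from a ColE1/pUC-type origin and selected with kanamycin through the aph(3′)-Ia aminoglycoside phosphotransferase gene. The backbone also carries the usual donor-vector elements: rrnB T1 and T2 transcription terminators upstream of the cloning region to insulate the insert from read-through, a T7 promoter next to the downstream recombination site, and M13 forward and reverse sequencing primer sites on either side of the cassette.

The insert is the zebrafish (D. rerio) rab14l coding sequence. Automated annotation recognises it as an open reading frame of roughly 640 bp homologous to human RAB14, a small GTPase involved in membrane trafficking between the Golgi and endosomes. The insert is flanked by Gateway recombination sites. The two feature tables use different coordinate origins and label these sites inconsistently: one gives attB2 and attL3, the other attR2, attB3 and an attL fragment. Both sets of labels fit the attR2/attL3 configuration expected of a 3′ entry clone made by a BP reaction. The plasmid has no eukaryotic promoter or polyadenylation signal annotated, so it is not an expression vector in its own right. In an LR reaction it is combined with a 5′ entry clone supplying a promoter, a middle entry clone and a destination vector. This places rab14l in the 3′ position, so that it is joined to the C-terminal end of the middle-element coding sequence, which could be a fluorescent protein, for example. The record associates it with a plasmid collection for in vivo cell biology in zebrafish.
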