LOCUS       Exported 3292 bp ds-DNA circular SYN 13-MAY-2021
DEFINITION  Multisite gateway vector for 3' tagging with rab14l.
ACCESSION   .
VERSION     .
KEYWORDS    p3E-rab14l
SOURCE      synthetic DNA construct
  ORGANISM  synthetic DNA construct
REFERENCE   1 (bases 1 to 3292)
  TITLE     Parton Lab Plasmids for in vivo cell biology in the zebrafish
REFERENCE   2 (bases 1 to 3292)
  AUTHORS   .
  TITLE     Direct Submission
  JOURNAL   Exported May 13, 2021 from SnapGene Server 1.1.58
            http://www.snapgene.com
FEATURES             Location/Qualifiers
     source          1..3292
                     /organism="synthetic DNA construct"
                     /mol_type="other DNA"
     protein_bind    complement(1..25)
                     /gene="mutant version of attB"
                     /label=attB2
                     /bound_moiety="BP Clonase(TM)"
                     /note="recombination site for the Gateway(R) BP reaction"
     protein_bind    complement(678..773)
                     /gene="mutant version of attL"
                     /label=attL3
                     /bound_moiety="LR Clonase(TM)"
                     /note="recombination site for the Gateway(R) LR reaction"
     primer_bind     complement(810..829)
                     /label=T7
                     /note="T7 promoter, forward primer"
     promoter        complement(811..829)
                     /label=T7 promoter
                     /note="promoter for bacteriophage T7 RNA polymerase"
     primer_bind     complement(834..850)
                     /label=M13 rev
                     /note="common sequencing primer, one of multiple similar
                     variants"
     primer_bind     complement(834..850)
                     /label=M13 Reverse
                     /note="In lacZ gene. Also called M13-rev"
     primer_bind     complement(952..971)
                     /label=pENTR-R
                     /note="pENTR vectors, reverse primer"
     CDS             963..1772
                     /codon_start=1
                     /gene="aph(3')-Ia"
                     /product="aminoglycoside phosphotransferase"
                     /label=KanR
                     /note="confers resistance to kanamycin in bacteria or G418
                     (Geneticin(R)) in eukaryotes"
                     /translation="MSHIQRETSRPRLNSNMDADLYGYKWARDNVGQSGATIYRLYGKP
                     DAPELFLKHGKGSVANDVTDEMVRLNWLTEFMPLPTIKHFIRTPDDAWLLTTAIPGKTA
                     FQVLEEYPDSGENIVDALAVFLRRLHSIPVCNCPFNSDRVFRLAQAQSRMNNGLVDASD
                     FDDERNGWPVEQVWKEMHKLLPFSPDSVVTHGDFSLDNLIFDEGKLIGCIDVGRVGIAD
                     RYQDLAILWNCLGEFSPSLQKRLFQKYGIDNPDMNKLQFHLMLDEFF"
     primer_bind     complement(1030..1049)
                     /label=Kan-R
                     /note="Kanamycin resistance gene, reverse primer"
     rep_origin      1919..2507
                     /direction=RIGHT
                     /label=ori
                     /note="high-copy-number ColE1/pMB1/pBR322/pUC origin of
                     replication"
     primer_bind     2408..2427
                     /label=pBR322ori-F
                     /note="pBR322 origin, forward primer"
     primer_bind     2661..2678
                     /label=L4440
                     /note="L4440 vector, forward primer"
     terminator      2837..2864
                     /label=rrnB T2 terminator
                     /note="transcription terminator T2 from the E. coli rrnB
                     gene"
     terminator      2956..3042
                     /gene="Escherichia coli rrnB"
                     /label=rrnB T1 terminator
                     /note="transcription terminator T1 from the E. coli rrnB
                     gene"
     primer_bind     3091..3113
                     /label=M13/pUC Forward
                     /note="In lacZ gene"
     primer_bind     3105..3122
                     /label=M13 Forward
                     /note="In lacZ gene. Also called M13-F20 or M13 (-21)
                     Forward"
     primer_bind     3106..3122
                     /label=M13 fwd
                     /note="common sequencing primer, one of multiple similar
                     variants"
ORIGIN
        1 gttcaacttt cttgtacaaa gtggtggcca ctgcacctta caactactcc tacatcttca
       61 agtacatcat cattggtgat atgggtgtag ggaagtcctg cctgctgcat cagttcacag
      121 agaagaaatt catggcggac cgtccgcaca ctatcggcgt ggagttcggc accaggatca
      181 tggaggtgag cggacagaag atcaagctgc agatctggga cacggcgggt caggagcgct
      241 tcagagccgt cacacgcagc tactatagag gagccgctgg agcactgatg gtctacgaca
      301 tcaccaggag aagcacatac aaccacctca gcagctggct gacggacgcc agaaacctca
      361 ccaaccccaa cactgtcatc atactgatag gaaataaagc cgatctggag gcgcagcggg
      421 acgtgacgta cgaggaggcc aagcagtttg cggaggagaa cggtctgctg ttcctggagg
      481 ccagcgctaa aaccggagag aacgtagagg acgctttcct ggaagcagcc aagaagatct
      541 accagaacat tcaggacggc agtctggatc tgaacgcggc agaatccggc gtccagcaca
      601 aaccctcagc gccgcaggga ggaagactga cgagtgaaac acagccgcag cgggaggggt
      661 gtggctgcta attcatccaa ctttattata caaagttggc attataaaaa agcattgctt
      721 atcaatttgt tgcaacgaac aggtcactat cagtcaaaat aaaatcatta tttggagctc
      781 catggtagcg ttaacgcggc cgcgatatcc cctatagtga gtcgtattac atggtcatag
      841 ctgtttcctg gcagctctgg cccgtgtctc aaaatctctg atgttacatt gcacaagata
      901 aaaatatatc atcatgaaca ataaaactgt ctgcttacat aaacagtaat acaaggggtg
      961 ttatgagcca tattcaacgg gaaacgtcga ggccgcgatt aaattccaac atggatgctg
     1021 atttatatgg gtataaatgg gctcgcgata atgtcgggca atcaggtgcg acaatctatc
     1081 gcttgtatgg gaagcccgat gcgccagagt tgtttctgaa acatggcaaa ggtagcgttg
     1141 ccaatgatgt tacagatgag atggtcagac taaactggct gacggaattt atgcctcttc
     1201 cgaccatcaa gcattttatc cgtactcctg atgatgcatg gttactcacc actgcgatcc
     1261 ccggaaaaac agcattccag gtattagaag aatatcctga ttcaggtgaa aatattgttg
     1321 atgcgctggc agtgttcctg cgccggttgc attcgattcc tgtttgtaat tgtcctttta
     1381 acagcgatcg cgtatttcgt ctcgctcagg cgcaatcacg aatgaataac ggtttggttg
     1441 atgcgagtga ttttgatgac gagcgtaatg gctggcctgt tgaacaagtc tggaaagaaa
     1501 tgcataaact tttgccattc tcaccggatt cagtcgtcac tcatggtgat ttctcacttg
     1561 ataaccttat ttttgacgag gggaaattaa taggttgtat tgatgttgga cgagtcggaa
     1621 tcgcagaccg ataccaggat cttgccatcc tatggaactg cctcggtgag ttttctcctt
     1681 cattacagaa acggcttttt caaaaatatg gtattgataa tcctgatatg aataaattgc
     1741 agtttcattt gatgctcgat gagtttttct aatcagaatt ggttaattgg ttgtaacact
     1801 ggcagagcat tacgctgact tgacgggacg gcgcaagctc atgaccaaaa tcccttaacg
     1861 tgagttacgc gtcgttccac tgagcgtcag accccgtaga aaagatcaaa ggatcttctt
     1921 gagatccttt ttttctgcgc gtaatctgct gcttgcaaac aaaaaaacca ccgctaccag
     1981 cggtggtttg tttgccggat caagagctac caactctttt tccgaaggta actggcttca
     2041 gcagagcgca gataccaaat actgttcttc tagtgtagcc gtagttaggc caccacttca
     2101 agaactctgt agcaccgcct acatacctcg ctctgctaat cctgttacca gtggctgctg
     2161 ccagtggcga taagtcgtgt cttaccgggt tggactcaag acgatagtta ccggataagg
     2221 cgcagcggtc gggctgaacg gggggttcgt gcacacagcc cagcttggag cgaacgacct
     2281 acaccgaact gagataccta cagcgtgagc tatgagaaag cgccacgctt cccgaaggga
     2341 gaaaggcgga caggtatccg gtaagcggca gggtcggaac aggagagcgc acgagggagc
     2401 ttccaggggg aaacgcctgg tatctttata gtcctgtcgg gtttcgccac ctctgacttg
     2461 agcgtcgatt tttgtgatgc tcgtcagggg ggcggagcct atggaaaaac gccagcaacg
     2521 cggccttttt acggttcctg gccttttgct ggccttttgc tcacatgttc tttcctgcgt
     2581 tatcccctga ttctgtggat aaccgtatta ccgcctttga gtgagctgat accgctcgcc
     2641 gcagccgaac gaccgagcgc agcgagtcag tgagcgagga agcggaagag cgcccaatac
     2701 gcaaaccgcc tctccccgcg cgttggccga ttcattaatg cagctggcac gacaggtttc
     2761 ccgactggaa agcgggcagt gagcgcaacg caattaatac gcgtaccgct agccaggaag
     2821 agtttgtaga aacgcaaaaa ggccatccgt caggatggcc ttctgcttag tttgatgcct
     2881 ggcagtttat ggcgggcgtc ctgcccgcca ccctccgggc cgttgcttca caacgttcaa
     2941 atccgctccc ggcggatttg tcctactcag gagagcgttc accgacaaac aacagataaa
     3001 acgaaaggcc cagtcttccg actgagcctt tcgttttatt tgatgcctgg cagttcccta
     3061 ctctcgcgtt aacgctagca tggatgtttt cccagtcacg acgttgtaaa acgacggcca
     3121 gtcttaagct cgggccctgc agctctagag ctcgaattct acaggtcact aataccatct
     3181 aagtagttgg ttcatagtga ctgcatatgt tgtgttttac agtattatgt agtctgtttt
     3241 ttatgcaaaa tctaatttaa tatattgata tttatatcat tttacgtttc tc
//
