Features (pLannotate 1.2.2; 11 found; start..end, strand, type, name):
    121..213     +  CDS            lacI (fragment): lac repressor; lacI; The lac repressor binds to the lac operator to inhibit transcription in E. coli. This inhibition can be relieved by adding lactose or isopropyl-β-D-thiogalactopyranoside (IPTG).
    268..295     -  terminator     rrnB T2 terminator: transcription terminator T2 from the E. coli rrnB gene
    427..470     +  terminator     rrnB T1 terminator: Escherichia coli rrnB; transcription terminator T1 from the E. coli rrnB gene
    517..553     -  CDS            lacZα (fragment): LacZα fragment of β-galactosidase; lacZ fragment
    624..748     -  protein_bind   attR2: mutant version of attR; recombination site for the Gateway® LR reaction LR Clonase™
    750..1391    +  CDS            RAB14: RAB14_HUMAN - Experimental evidence at protein level: Swiss-Prot protein existence level 1. Involved in membrane trafficking between the Golgi complex and endosomes during early embryonic development. Regulates the Golgi to endosome transport of FGFR-containing vesicles during early development, a key process for developing basement membrane and epiblast and primitive endoderm lineages during early postimplantation development. May act by modulating the kinesin KIF16B-cargo association to endosomes (By similarity). Regulates, together with its guanine nucleotide exchange factor DENND6A, the sp
   1401..1421    -  protein_bind   attB3: mutant version of attB; core recombination site for the Gateway® BP reaction BP Clonase™
   1412..1497    -  protein_bind   attL1 (fragment): mutant version of attL; recombination site for the Gateway® LR reaction LR Clonase™
   1534..1552    -  promoter       T7 promoter: promoter for bacteriophage T7 RNA polymerase
   1686..2495    +  CDS            KanR: aminoglycoside phosphotransferase; aph(3')-Ia; confers resistance to kanamycin in bacteria or G418 (Geneticin®) in eukaryotes
   2642..3230    +  rep_origin     ori: high-copy-number ColE1/pMB1/pBR322/pUC origin of replication
>Addgene plasmid #109669 | p3E-rab14l | depositor full sequence | sequence record 206606 | Full Sequence
CTTTCCTGCGTTATCCCCTGATTCTGTGGATAACCGTATTACCGCCTTTGAGTGAGCTGATACCGCTCGC
CGCAGCCGAACGACCGAGCGCAGCGAGTCAGTGAGCGAGGAAGCGGAAGAGCGCCCAATACGCAAACCGC
CTCTCCCCGCGCGTTGGCCGATTCATTAATGCAGCTGGCACGACAGGTTTCCCGACTGGAAAGCGGGCAG
TGAGCGCAACGCAATTAATACGCGTACCGCTAGCCAGGAAGAGTTTGTAGAAACGCAAAAAGGCCATCCG
TCAGGATGGCCTTCTGCTTAGTTTGATGCCTGGCAGTTTATGGCGGGCGTCCTGCCCGCCACCCTCCGGG
CCGTTGCTTCACAACGTTCAAATCCGCTCCCGGCGGATTTGTCCTACTCAGGAGAGCGTTCACCGACAAA
CAACAGATAAAACGAAAGGCCCAGTCTTCCGACTGAGCCTTTCGTTTTATTTGATGCCTGGCAGTTCCCT
ACTCTCGCGTTAACGCTAGCATGGATGTTTTCCCAGTCACGACGTTGTAAAACGACGGCCAGTCTTAAGC
TCGGGCCCTGCAGCTCTAGAGCTCGAATTCTACAGGTCACTAATACCATCTAAGTAGTTGGTTCATAGTG
ACTGCATATGTTGTGTTTTACAGTATTATGTAGTCTGTTTTTTATGCAAAATCTAATTTAATATATTGAT
ATTTATATCATTTTACGTTTCTCGTTCAACTTTCTTGTACAAAGTGGTGGCCACTGCACCTTACAACTAC
TCCTACATCTTCAAGTACATCATCATTGGTGATATGGGTGTAGGGAAGTCCTGCCTGCTGCATCAGTTCA
CAGAGAAGAAATTCATGGCGGACCGTCCGCACACTATCGGCGTGGAGTTCGGCACCAGGATCATGGAGGT
GAGCGGACAGAAGATCAAGCTGCAGATCTGGGACACGGCGGGTCAGGAGCGCTTCAGAGCCGTCACACGC
AGCTACTATAGAGGAGCCGCTGGAGCACTGATGGTCTACGACATCACCAGGAGAAGCACATACAACCACC
TCAGCAGCTGGCTGACGGACGCCAGAAACCTCACCAACCCCAACACTGTCATCATACTGATAGGAAATAA
AGCCGATCTGGAGGCGCAGCGGGACGTGACGTACGAGGAGGCCAAGCAGTTTGCGGAGGAGAACGGTCTG
CTGTTCCTGGAGGCCAGCGCTAAAACCGGAGAGAACGTAGAGGACGCTTTCCTGGAAGCAGCCAAGAAGA
TCTACCAGAACATTCAGGACGGCAGTCTGGATCTGAACGCGGCAGAATCCGGCGTCCAGCACAAACCCTC
AGCGCCGCAGGGAGGAAGACTGACGAGTGAAACACAGCCGCAGCGGGAGGGGTGTGGCTGCTAATTCATC
CAACTTTATTATACAAAGTTGGCATTATAAAAAAGCATTGCTTATCAATTTGTTGCAACGAACAGGTCAC
TATCAGTCAAAATAAAATCATTATTTGGAGCTCCATGGTAGCGTTAACGCGGCCGCGATATCCCCTATAG
TGAGTCGTATTACATGGTCATAGCTGTTTCCTGGCAGCTCTGGCCCGTGTCTCAAAATCTCTGATGTTAC
ATTGCACAAGATAAAAATATATCATCATGAACAATAAAACTGTCTGCTTACATAAACAGTAATACAAGGG
GTGTTATGAGCCATATTCAACGGGAAACGTCGAGGCCGCGATTAAATTCCAACATGGATGCTGATTTATA
TGGGTATAAATGGGCTCGCGATAATGTCGGGCAATCAGGTGCGACAATCTATCGCTTGTATGGGAAGCCC
GATGCGCCAGAGTTGTTTCTGAAACATGGCAAAGGTAGCGTTGCCAATGATGTTACAGATGAGATGGTCA
GACTAAACTGGCTGACGGAATTTATGCCTCTTCCGACCATCAAGCATTTTATCCGTACTCCTGATGATGC
ATGGTTACTCACCACTGCGATCCCCGGAAAAACAGCATTCCAGGTATTAGAAGAATATCCTGATTCAGGT
GAAAATATTGTTGATGCGCTGGCAGTGTTCCTGCGCCGGTTGCATTCGATTCCTGTTTGTAATTGTCCTT
TTAACAGCGATCGCGTATTTCGTCTCGCTCAGGCGCAATCACGAATGAATAACGGTTTGGTTGATGCGAG
TGATTTTGATGACGAGCGTAATGGCTGGCCTGTTGAACAAGTCTGGAAAGAAATGCATAAACTTTTGCCA
TTCTCACCGGATTCAGTCGTCACTCATGGTGATTTCTCACTTGATAACCTTATTTTTGACGAGGGGAAAT
TAATAGGTTGTATTGATGTTGGACGAGTCGGAATCGCAGACCGATACCAGGATCTTGCCATCCTATGGAA
CTGCCTCGGTGAGTTTTCTCCTTCATTACAGAAACGGCTTTTTCAAAAATATGGTATTGATAATCCTGAT
ATGAATAAATTGCAGTTTCATTTGATGCTCGATGAGTTTTTCTAATCAGAATTGGTTAATTGGTTGTAAC
ACTGGCAGAGCATTACGCTGACTTGACGGGACGGCGCAAGCTCATGACCAAAATCCCTTAACGTGAGTTA
CGCGTCGTTCCACTGAGCGTCAGACCCCGTAGAAAAGATCAAAGGATCTTCTTGAGATCCTTTTTTTCTG
CGCGTAATCTGCTGCTTGCAAACAAAAAAACCACCGCTACCAGCGGTGGTTTGTTTGCCGGATCAAGAGC
TACCAACTCTTTTTCCGAAGGTAACTGGCTTCAGCAGAGCGCAGATACCAAATACTGTCCTTCTAGTGTA
GCCGTAGTTAGGCCACCACTTCAAGAACTCTGTAGCACCGCCTACATACCTCGCTCTGCTAATCCTGTTA
CCAGTGGCTGCTGCCAGTGGCGATAAGTCGTGTCTTACCGGGTTGGACTCAAGACGATAGTTACCGGATA
AGGCGCAGCGGTCGGGCTGAACGGGGGGTTCGTGCACACAGCCCAGCTTGGAGCGAACGACCTACACCGA
ACTGAGATACCTACAGCGTGAGCATTGAGAAAGCGCCACGCTTCCCGAAGGGAGAAAGGCGGACAGGTAT
CCGGTAAGCGGCAGGGTCGGAACAGGAGAGCGCACGAGGGAGCTTCCAGGGGGAAACGCCTGGTATCTTT
ATAGTCCTGTCGGGTTTCGCCACCTCTGACTTGAGCGTCGATTTTTGTGATGCTCGTCAGGGGGGCGGAG
CCTATGGAAAAACGCCAGCAACGCGGCCTTTTTACGGTTCCTGGCCTTTTGCTGGCCTTTTGCTCACATG
TT
